>Addgene plasmid #153957 | pDONR223 SARS-CoV-2 ORF7B C-trunc | addgene full sequence | sequence record 299766 | Addgene NGS Result
TACGAACCGAACAGGCTTATGTCCACTGGGTTCGTGCCTTCATCCGTTTCCACGGTGTGCGTCACCCGGC
AACCTTGGGTAGCAGCGAAGTCGAGGCATTTCTGTCCTGGCTGGTCTAGAGGAGGCATGATGATATATTT
TTATCTTGTGCAATGTAACATCAGAGATTTTGAGACACGGGCCAGAGCTGCCAGGAAACAGCTATGACCA
TGTAATACGACTCACTATAGGGGATATCAGCTGGATGGCAAATAATGATTTTATTTTGACTGATAGTGAC
CTGTTCGTTGCAACAAATTGATAAGCAATGCTTTCTTATAATGCCAACTTTGTACAAGAAAGTTGGGTAT
TAAGCGTGGCAGGTTTCGTTGTGGTCCTGCAGCTCCAGGGAGAACCAGAAGATGATCAGCATGCCAACTT
TTTTGTACAAAGTTGGCATTATAAAAAAGCATTGCTCATCAATTTGTTGCAACGAACAGGTCACTATCAG
TCAAAATAAAATCATTATTTGGGGCCCGAGCTTAAGACTGGCCGTCGTTTTACAACGTCGTGACTGGGAA
AACATCCATGCTAGCGTTAACGCGAGAGTAGGGAACTGCCAGGCATCAAATAAAACGAAAGGCTCAGTCG
GAAGACTGGGCCTTTCGTTTTATCTGTTGTTTGTCGGTGAACGCTCTCCTGAGTAGGACAAATCCGCCGG
GAGCGGATTTGAACGTTGTGAAGCAACGGCCCGGAGGGTGGCGGGCAGGACGCCCGCCATAAACTGCCAG
GCATCAAACTAAGCAGAAGGCCATCCTGACGGATGGCCTTTTTGCGTTTCTACAAACTCTTCCTGGCTAG
CGGTACGCGTATTAATTGCGTTGCGCTCACTGCCCGCTTTCCAGTCGGGAAACCTGTCGTGCCAGCTGCA
TTAATGAATCGGCCAACGCGCGGGGAGAGGCGGTTTGCGTATTGGGCGCTCTTCCGCTTCCTCGCTCACT
GACTCGCTGCGCTCGGTCGTTCGGCTGCGGCGAGCGGTATCAGCTCACTCAAAGGCGGTAATACGGTTAT
CCACAGAATCAGGGGATAACGCAGGAAAGAACATGTGAGCAAAAGGCCAGCAAAAGGCCAGGAACCGTAA
AAAGGCCGCGTTGCTGGCGTTTTTCCATAGGCTCCGCCCCCCTGACGAGCATCACAAAAATCGACGCTCA
AGTCAGAGGTGGCGAAACCCGACAGGACTATAAAGATACCAGGCGTTTCCCCCTGGAAGCTCCCTCGTGC
GCTCTCCTGTTCCGACCCTGCCGCTTACCGGATACCTGTCCGCCTTTCTCCCTTCGGGAAGCGTGGCGCT
TTCTCATAGCTCACGCTGTAGGTATCTCAGTTCGGTGTAGGTCGTTCGCTCCAAGCTGGGCTGTGTGCAC
GAACCCCCCGTTCAGCCCGACCGCTGCGCCTTATCCGGTAACTATCGTCTTGAGTCCAACCCGGTAAGAC
ACGACTTATCGCCACTGGCAGCAGCCACTGGTAACAGGATTAGCAGAGCGAGGTATGTAGGCGGTGCTAC
AGAGTTCTTGAAGTGGTGGCCTAACTACGGCTACACTAGAAGAACAGTATTTGGTATCTGCGCTCTGCTG
AAGCCAGTTACCTTCGGAAAAAGAGTTGGTAGCTCTTGATCCGGCAAACAAACCACCGCTGGTAGCGGTG
GTTTTTTTGTTTGCAAGCAGCAGATTACGCGCAGAAAAAAAGGATCTCAAGAAGATCCTTTGATCTTTTC
TACGGGGTCTGACGCTCAGTGGAACGACGCGTAACTCACGTTAAGGGATTTTGGTCATGGGTGGCTCGAG
GGTTATTTGCCGACTACCTTGGTGATCTCGCCTTTCACGTAGTGGACAAATTCTTCCAACTGATCTGCGC
GCGAGGCCAAGCGATCTTCTTCTTGTCCAAGATAAGCCTGTCTAGCTTCAAGTATGACGGGCTGATACTG
GGCCGGCAGGCGCTCCATTGCCCAGTCGGCAGCGACATCCTTCGGCGCGATTTTGCCGGTTACTGCGCTG
TACCAAATGCGGGACAACGTAAGCACTACATTTCGCTCATCGCCAGCCCAGTCGGGCGGCGAGTTCCATA
GCGTTAAGGTTTCATTTAGCGCCTCAAATAGATCCTGTTCAGGAACCGGATCAAAGAGTTCCTCCGCCGC
TGGACCTACCAAGGCAACGCTATGTTCTCTTGCTTTTGTCAGCAAGATAGCCAGATCAATGTCGATCGTG
GCTGGCTCGAAGATACCTGCAAGAATGTCATTGCGCTGCCATTCTCCAAATTGCAGTTCGCGCTTAGCTG
GATAACGCCACGGAATGATGTCGTCGTGCACAACAATGGTGACTTCTACAGCGCGGAGAATCTCGCTCTC
TCCAGGGGAAGCCGAAGTTTCCAAAAGGTCGTTGATCAAAGCTCGCCGCGTTGTTTCATCAAGCCTTACG
GTCACCGTAACCAGCAAATCAATATCACTGTGTGGCTTCAGGCCGCCATCCACTGCGGAGCCGTACAAAT
GTACGGCCAGCAACGTCGGTTCGAGATGGCGCTCGATGACGCCAACTACCTCTGATAGTTGAGTCGATAC
TTCGGCGATCACCGCTTCCCTCATAATGTTTAACTTTGTTTTAGGGCGACTGCCCTGCTGCGTAACATCG
TTGCTGCTCCATAACATCAAACATCGACCCACGGCGTAACGCGCTTGCTGCTTGGATGCCCGAGGCATAG
ACTGTACCCCAAAAAAACAGTCATAACAAGCCATGAAAACCGCCACTGCGCCGTTACCACCGCTGCGTTC
GGTCAAGGTTCTGGACCAGTTGCGTGAGCGCATACGCTACTTGCATTACAGCT
Features (pLannotate 1.2.2; 12 found; start..end, strand, type, name):
    213..231     +  promoter       T7 promoter: promoter for bacteriophage T7 RNA polymerase
    249..348     +  protein_bind   attL2: mutant version of attL; recombination site for the Gateway® LR reaction LR Clonase™
    353..403     -  CDS            NS7B_SARS2 (fragment): Experimental evidence at protein level: Swiss-Prot protein existence level 1. From Severe acute respiratory syndrome coronavirus 2 (2019-nCoV) (SARS-CoV-2).
    415..510     -  protein_bind   attL3: mutant version of attL; recombination site for the Gateway® LR reaction LR Clonase™
    527..563     +  CDS            lacZα (fragment): LacZα fragment of β-galactosidase; lacZ fragment
    610..653     -  terminator     rrnB T1 terminator: Escherichia coli rrnB; transcription terminator T1 from the E. coli rrnB gene
    785..812     +  terminator     rrnB T2 terminator: transcription terminator T2 from the E. coli rrnB gene
    867..959     -  CDS            lacI (fragment): lac repressor; lacI; The lac repressor binds to the lac operator to inhibit transcription in E. coli. This inhibition can be relieved by adding lactose or isopropyl-β-D-thiogalactopyranoside (IPTG).
   1142..1730    -  rep_origin     ori: high-copy-number ColE1/pMB1/pBR322/pUC origin of replication
   1823..2614    -  CDS            SmR: aminoglycoside adenylyltransferase (Murphy, 1985); aadA; confers resistance to spectinomycin and streptomycin
   2621..2677    -  CDS            GmR (fragment): gentamycin acetyltransferase; aacC1; confers resistance to gentamycin
   2853..23      -  promoter       Pc promoter (fragment) (across the origin): intI1 (promoter lies within the coding sequence); class 1 integron promoter
