[The description below was written by a language model from this plasmid's Addgene catalogue record and pLannotate feature annotations shown in this document.]
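Description:
pDONR223 SARS-CoV-2 ORF7B C-trunc is a Gateway-compatible entry clone built on the pDONR223 backbone and maintained in E. coli. It replicates from a high-copy ColE1/pUC-type origin and is selected with spectinomycin through the aadA (SmR) aminoglycoside adenylyltransferase gene, which appears to be driven by a class 1 integron Pc promoter fragment. A short gentamicin-resistance gene remnant lies between them. The sequenced plasmid is 2,853 nt, smaller than the 5,005 bp listed for the empty donor vector. This is expected because the BP reaction replaces the large counter-selection cassette of the donor with the insert.

The payload is a 63 bp, codon-optimized coding sequence for a C-terminally truncated form of ORF7b from SARS-CoV-2 isolate Wuhan-Hu-1, a truncation reported in a published genomic analysis of the virus. It carries many synonymous changes relative to the native sequence. The insert sits on the reverse strand of the record between two attL recombination sites. The annotation software labels these attL2 and attL3, although the second would normally be attL1 in a pDONR223 entry clone, so that label is probably an automated misassignment. rrnB T1 and T2 terminators insulate the cassette from read-through transcription, and a T7 promoter lies just outside one attL site. The small lacZα and lacI fragments are backbone remnants with no evident function, and M13 primer sites flank the insert for sequence verification.

The entry vector has no eukaryotic expression promoter, and the record lists no tags. It serves as a shuttle for moving the truncated ORF7b sequence by LR recombination into destination vectors chosen by the user, for expression or interaction studies. It belongs to a larger collection of SARS-CoV-2 coding-region clones.
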