Addgene plasmid #153957: pDONR223 SARS-CoV-2 ORF7B C-trunc
Purpose: Gateway-compatible Entry vector, with insert of truncated ORF7B CDS from SARS-CoV-2 genomic analysis in Kim et al. 2020
Depositing lab: Fritz Roth. Depositing organization: Sinai Health System. Publication: A Comprehensive, Flexible Collection of SARS-CoV-2 Coding Regions. Kim DK, Knapp JJ, Kuang D, Chawla A, Cassonnet P, Lee H, Sheykhkarimli D, Samavarchi-Tehrani P, Abdouni H, Rayhan A, Li R, Pogoutse O, Coyaud E, van der Werf S, Demeret C, Gingras AC, Taipale M, Raught B, Jacob Y, Roth FP. G3 (Bethesda). 2020 Aug 6. pii: g3.120.401554. doi: 10.1534/g3.120.401554. PubMed 32763951.
Backbone
  Vector backbone: pDONR223
  Backbone manufacturer: Rual et al, Genome Res. 14:2128-2135, 2004.
  Backbone size w/o insert (bp): 5005
  Vector type: Gateway-compatible Entry vector
Growth in bacteria
  Bacterial resistance: Spectinomycin, 50 μg/mL
  Growth temperature: 37°C
  Growth strain: DH5alpha
  Copy number: Unknown
Gene/Insert
  Gene/Insert name: ORF7B
  Species: SARS-CoV-2 isolate Wuhan-Hu-1
  Insert size (bp): 63
  Mutation: Many synonymous changes due to codon optimization
  Entrez Gene: ORF7b (a.k.a. GU280_gp08)
  Cloning method: Gateway Cloning
  Sequencing primers: 5′ M13F; 3′ M13R
Terms and licenses: Academic/Nonprofit Terms; Industry Terms
Depositor comments: Kim et al. 2020 can be accessed at https://doi.org/10.1016/j.cell.2020.04.011
How to cite: pDONR223 SARS-CoV-2 ORF7B C-trunc was a gift from Fritz Roth (Addgene plasmid # 153957 ; http://n2t.net/addgene:153957 ; RRID:Addgene_153957)
