>Addgene plasmid #153957 | pDONR223 SARS-CoV-2 ORF7B C-trunc | depositor partial sequence | sequence record 301629 | Inserted CDS with stop codon
ATGCTGATCATCTTCTGGTTCTCCCTGGAGCTGCAGGACCACAACGAAACCTGCCACGCTTAA
